>Addgene plasmid #161105 | pDONR221-SLC16A11_STOP | addgene full sequence | sequence record 393039 | Addgene NGS Result
CAAATAATGATTTTATTTTGACTGATAGTGACCTGTTCGTTGCAACACATTGATGAGCAATGCTTTTTTA
TAATGCCAACTTTGTACAAAAAAGCAGGCTCCACCATGCCTGCCCCACAGAGAAAGCACCGGAGAGGCGG
CTTCTCCCACAGGTGCTTTCCCACCCCTCAGACAGCCATGACCCCACAGCCAGCAGGACCACCTGACGGA
GGATGGGGCTGGGTGGTGGCCGCCGCCGCCTTCGCCATCAACGGCCTGTCCTACGGACTGCTGCGCTCTC
TGGGACTGGCATTCCCAGATCTGGCAGAGCACTTTGACCGGTCTGCCCAGGATACAGCCTGGATCAGCGC
CCTGGCCCTGGCCGTGCAGCAGGCCGCCAGCCCCGTGGGCAGCGCCCTGTCCACCAGATGGGGAGCAAGG
CCTGTGGTCATGGTGGGAGGCGTGCTGGCATCCCTGGGCTTCGTGTTTTCCGCCTTCGCCTCTGACCTGC
TGCACCTGTACCTGGGACTGGGACTGCTGGCAGGATTCGGATGGGCACTGGTGTTTGCACCTGCCCTGGG
CACACTGAGCCGCTATTTCTCCAGGCGCCGGGTGCTGGCAGTGGGACTGGCCCTGACCGGCAATGGAGCA
AGCTCCCTGCTGCTGGCACCCGCCCTGCAGCTGCTGCTGGACACATTTGGCTGGAGAGGCGCCCTGCTGC
TGCTGGGAGCCATCACACTGCACCTGACCCCATGCGGCGCCCTGCTGCTGCCTCTGGTGCTGCCAGGCGA
TCCACCAGCACCTCCAAGGTCCCCACTGGCCGCCCTGGGCCTGTCTCTGTTCACAAGAAGGGCCTTCAGC
ATCTTTGCACTGGGAACCGCCCTGGTGGGAGGAGGATACTTTGTGCCCTATGTGCACCTGGCCCCTCACG
CCCTGGATAGGGGACTGGGAGGATACGGAGCCGCCCTGGTGGTGGCCGTGGCCGCCATGGGCGACGCCGG
CGCCAGACTGGTGTGCGGATGGCTGGCAGATCAGGGATGGGTGCCTCTGCCAAGGCTGCTGGCCGTGTTC
GGCGCCCTGACAGGACTGGGACTGTGGGTGGTGGGACTGGTGCCTGTGGTGGGAGGCGAGGAGTCTTGGG
GAGGACCACTGCTGGCAGCAGCAGTGGCCTACGGCCTGTCTGCCGGCAGCTATGCACCACTGGTGTTTGG
CGTGCTGCCAGGACTGGTGGGAGTGGGAGGCGTGGTGCAGGCCACCGGCCTGGTCATGATGCTGATGTCC
CTGGGAGGACTGCTGGGACCACCTCTGTCTGGCTTCCTGCGCGACGAGACAGGCGATTTCACCGCCAGCT
TTCTGCTGTCTGGCAGCCTGATCCTGAGCGGCTCTTTTATCTATATCGGACTGCCACGGGCCCTGCCTTC
TTGCGGCCCAGCCAGCCCACCCGCCACACCTCCACCCGAGACCGGAGAGCTGCTGCCAGCACCTCAGGCC
GTGCTGCTGAGCCCAGGCGGCCCCGGCTCCACCCTGGACACCACATGTTAAGACCCAGCTTTCTTGTACA
AAGTTGGCATTATAAGAAAGCATTGCTTATCAATTTGTTGCAACGAACAGGTCACTATCAGTCAAAATAA
AATCATTATTTGCCATCCAGCTGATATCCCCTATAGTGAGTCGTATTACATGGTCATAGCTGTTTCCTGG
CAGCTCTGGCCCGTGTCTCAAAATCTCTGATGTTACATTGCACAAGATAAAAATATATCATCATGAACAA
TAAAACTGTCTGCTTACATAAACAGTAATACAAGGGGTGTTATGAGCCATATTCAACGGGAAACGTCGAG
GCCGCGATTAAATTCCAACATGGATGCTGATTTATATGGGTATAAATGGGCTCGCGATAATGTCGGGCAA
TCAGGTGCGACAATCTATCGCTTGTATGGGAAGCCCGATGCGCCAGAGTTGTTTCTGAAACATGGCAAAG
GTAGCGTTGCCAATGATGTTACAGATGAGATGGTCAGACTAAACTGGCTGACGGAATTTATGCCTCTTCC
GACCATCAAGCATTTTATCCGTACTCCTGATGATGCATGGTTACTCACCACTGCGATCCCCGGAAAAACA
GCATTCCAGGTATTAGAAGAATATCCTGATTCAGGTGAAAATATTGTTGATGCGCTGGCAGTGTTCCTGC
GCCGGTTGCATTCGATTCCTGTTTGTAATTGTCCTTTTAACAGCGATCGCGTATTTCGTCTCGCTCAGGC
GCAATCACGAATGAATAACGGTTTGGTTGATGCGAGTGATTTTGATGACGAGCGTAATGGCTGGCCTGTT
GAACAAGTCTGGAAAGAAATGCATAAACTTTTGCCATTCTCACCGGATTCAGTCGTCACTCATGGTGATT
TCTCACTTGATAACCTTATTTTTGACGAGGGGAAATTAATAGGTTGTATTGATGTTGGACGAGTCGGAAT
CGCAGACCGATACCAGGATCTTGCCATCCTATGGAACTGCCTCGGTGAGTTTTCTCCTTCATTACAGAAA
CGGCTTTTTCAAAAATATGGTATTGATAATCCTGATATGAATAAATTGCAGTTTCATTTGATGCTCGATG
AGTTTTTCTAATCAGAATTGGTTAATTGGTTGTAACACTGGCAGAGCATTACGCTGACTTGACGGGACGG
CGCAAGCTCATGACCAAAATCCCTTAACGTGAGTTACGCGTCGTTCCACTGAGCGTCAGACCCCGTAGAA
AAGATCAAAGGATCTTCTTGAGATCCTTTTTTTCTGCGCGTAATCTGCTGCTTGCAAACAAAAAAACCAC
CGCTACCAGCGGTGGTTTGTTTGCCGGATCAAGAGCTACCAACTCTTTTTCCGAAGGTAACTGGCTTCAG
CAGAGCGCAGATACCAAATACTGTTCTTCTAGTGTAGCCGTAGTTAGGCCACCACTTCAAGAACTCTGTA
GCACCGCCTACATACCTCGCTCTGCTAATCCTGTTACCAGTGGCTGCTGCCAGTGGCGATAAGTCGTGTC
TTACCGGGTTGGACTCAAGACGATAGTTACCGGATAAGGCGCAGCGGTCGGGCTGAACGGGGGGTTCGTG
CACACAGCCCAGCTTGGAGCGAACGACCTACACCGAACTGAGATACCTACAGCGTGAGCTATGAGAAAGC
GCCACGCTTCCCGAAGGGAGAAAGGCGGACAGGTATCCGGTAAGCGGCAGGGTCGGAACAGGAGAGCGCA
CGAGGGAGCTTCCAGGGGGAAACGCCTGGTATCTTTATAGTCCTGTCGGGTTTCGCCACCTCTGACTTGA
GCGTCGATTTTTGTGATGCTCGTCAGGGGGGCGGAGCCTATGGAAAAACGCCAGCAACGCGGCCTTTTTA
CGGTTCCTGGCCTTTTGCTGGCCTTTTGCTCACATGTTCTTTCCTGCGTTATCCCCTGATTCTGTGGATA
ACCGTATTACCGCCTTTGAGTGAGCTGATACCGCTCGCCGCAGCCGAACGACCGAGCGCAGCGAGTCAGT
GAGCGAGGAAGCGGAAGAGCGCCCAATACGCAAACCGCCTCTCCCCGCGCGTTGGCCGATTCATTAATGC
AGCTGGCACGACAGGTTTCCCGACTGGAAAGCGGGCAGTGAGCGCAACGCAATTAATACGCGTACCGCTA
GCCAGGAAGAGTTTGTAGAAACGCAAAAAGGCCATCCGTCAGGATGGCCTTCTGCTTAGTTTGATGCCTG
GCAGTTTATGGCGGGCGTCCTGCCCGCCACCCTCCGGGCCGTTGCTTCACAACGTTCAAATCCGCTCCCG
GCGGATTTGTCCTACTCAGGAGAGCGTTCACCGACAAACAACAGATAAAACGAAAGGCCCAGTCTTCCGA
CTGAGCCTTTCGTTTTATTTGATGCCTGGCAGTTCCCTACTCTCGCGTTAACGCTAGCATGGATGTTTTC
CCAGTCACGACGTTGTAAAACGACGGCCAGTCTTAAGCTCGGGCCC
Features (pLannotate 1.2.2; 10 found; start..end, strand, type, name):
      1..100     +  protein_bind   attL1: mutant version of attL; recombination site for the Gateway® LR reaction LR Clonase™
    106..1518    +  CDS            SLC16A11: MOT11_HUMAN - Also known as MCT11. Experimental evidence at protein level: Swiss-Prot protein existence level 1. Proton-linked monocarboxylate transporter. It catalyzes the transport of pyruvate across the plasma membrane (PubMed:28666119). Probably involved in hepatic lipid metabolism: overexpression results in an increase of triacylglycerol(TAG) levels, small increases in intracellular diacylglycerols and decreases in lysophosphatidylcholine, cholesterol ester and sphingomyelin lipids (PubMed:24390345). From Homo sapiens (Human).
   1523..1622    -  protein_bind   attL2: mutant version of attL; recombination site for the Gateway® LR reaction LR Clonase™
   1640..1658    -  promoter       T7 promoter: promoter for bacteriophage T7 RNA polymerase
   1792..2601    +  CDS            KanR: aminoglycoside phosphotransferase; aph(3')-Ia; confers resistance to kanamycin in bacteria or G418 (Geneticin®) in eukaryotes
   2748..3336    +  rep_origin     ori: high-copy-number ColE1/pMB1/pBR322/pUC origin of replication
   3519..3611    +  CDS            lacI (fragment): lac repressor; lacI; The lac repressor binds to the lac operator to inhibit transcription in E. coli. This inhibition can be relieved by adding lactose or isopropyl-β-D-thiogalactopyranoside (IPTG).
   3666..3693    -  terminator     rrnB T2 terminator: transcription terminator T2 from the E. coli rrnB gene
   3825..3868    +  terminator     rrnB T1 terminator: Escherichia coli rrnB; transcription terminator T1 from the E. coli rrnB gene
   3915..3951    -  CDS            lacZα (fragment): LacZα fragment of β-galactosidase; lacZ fragment
