[The description below was written by a language model from this plasmid's Addgene catalogue record and pLannotate feature annotations shown in this document.]
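Description:
pDONR221-SLC16A11_STOP is a Gateway entry clone built on the pDONR221 backbone, carrying a codon-optimized open reading frame for human SLC16A11 (also called MCT11 or FLJ90193). The sequenced plasmid is about 4 kb. It is propagated in E. coli from a high-copy ColE1/pUC-type origin and selected with kanamycin through an aminoglycoside phosphotransferase (KanR) gene. Although the catalogue lists the vector type as mammalian expression, the feature table shows no eukaryotic promoter or polyadenylation signal. The plasmid is therefore a shuttle for the ORF rather than an expression construct in its own right.

The roughly 1.4 kb SLC16A11 coding sequence sits between attL1 and attL2, the recombination sites used by LR Clonase to move an insert directionally into any attR-containing destination vector. The ORF ends with a stop codon, so this version suits destination vectors that express the native protein or add an N-terminal tag, but it will not read through into a C-terminal fusion. The depositor notes that a companion clone without the stop codon exists for that purpose. Other backbone elements include a T7 promoter just beyond attL2, oriented toward the insert on the antisense strand. The rrnB T1 and T2 terminators lie upstream of the cassette and shield it from read-through transcription, and short lacI and lacZα fragments are vector remnants.

SLC16A11 is annotated as a proton-linked monocarboxylate transporter that moves pyruvate across the plasma membrane and is probably involved in hepatic lipid metabolism. The clone belongs to a consortium collection of solute carrier ORFs intended for subcloning into custom expression vectors for transporter research.
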