Addgene plasmid #161105: pDONR221-SLC16A11_STOP
Purpose: Gateway entry clone with codon-optimized ORF sequence for subcloning into custom expression vectors. Contains a STOP codon at the end of the codon-optimized ORF sequence.
Depositing lab: RESOLUTE Consortium & Giulio Superti-Furga. Depositing organization: CeMM Research Center for Molecular Medicine. Publication: The RESOLUTE consortium: unlocking SLC transporters for drug discovery. Superti-Furga G, Lackner D, Wiedmer T, Ingles-Prieto A, Barbosa B, Girardi E, Goldmann U, Gurtl B, Klavins K, Klimek C, Lindinger S, Lineiro-Retes E, Muller AC, Onstein S, Redinger G, Reil D, Sedlyarov V, Wolf G, Crawford M, Everley R, ... Steppan CM. Nat Rev Drug Discov. 2020 Jul;19(7):429-430. doi: 10.1038/d41573-020-00056-6. PubMed 32265506.
Backbone
  Vector backbone: pDONR221
  Backbone manufacturer: ThermoFisher Scientific
  Backbone size w/o insert (bp): 2550
  Vector type: Mammalian Expression
Growth in bacteria
  Bacterial resistance: Kanamycin, 50 μg/mL
  Growth temperature: 37°C
  Growth strain: NEB Stable
  Copy number: High Copy
Gene/Insert
  Gene/Insert name: SLC16A11 (alt name: FLJ90193, MCT11)
  Species: H. sapiens (human)
  Insert size (bp): 1416
  Entrez Gene: SLC16A11 (a.k.a. MCT11, FLJ90193)
  Cloning method: Gateway Cloning
  Sequencing primers: 5′ M13-fwd; 3′ M13-rev
Terms and licenses: Academic/Nonprofit Terms; Industry Terms
Depositor comments: This plasmid contains a STOP codon at the end of the codon-optimized ORF. For the version of this plasmid that does not contain a STOP codon, please see Addgene plasmid 131939 For more information on the full Resolute plasmid collection, please see www.addgene.org/depositor-collections/re-solute/. Please provide your feedback on this plasmid to the RESOLUTE consortium by filling out their RESOLUTE repository feedback form: https://forms.office.com/Pages/ResponsePage.aspx?id=0e05yklzmkS7rjFGQL4N7z4feCLQvEJAmVcOCM_u885UN1JJRko0Ukg4TVQwNTZLOUxPQVJWT1NHUCQlQCN0PWcu
How to cite: pDONR221-SLC16A11_STOP was a gift from RESOLUTE Consortium & Giulio Superti-Furga (Addgene plasmid # 161105 ; http://n2t.net/addgene:161105 ; RRID:Addgene_161105)
