>Addgene plasmid #161105 | pDONR221-SLC16A11_STOP | depositor partial sequence | sequence record 312145 | Codon-optimized ORF of SLC16A11
ATGCCTGCCCCACAGAGAAAGCACCGGAGAGGCGGCTTCTCCCACAGGTGCTTTCCCACCCCTCAGACAG
CCATGACCCCACAGCCAGCAGGACCACCTGACGGAGGATGGGGCTGGGTGGTGGCCGCCGCCGCCTTCGC
CATCAACGGCCTGTCCTACGGACTGCTGCGCTCTCTGGGACTGGCATTCCCAGATCTGGCAGAGCACTTT
GACCGGTCTGCCCAGGATACAGCCTGGATCAGCGCCCTGGCCCTGGCCGTGCAGCAGGCCGCCAGCCCCG
TGGGCAGCGCCCTGTCCACCAGATGGGGAGCAAGGCCTGTGGTCATGGTGGGAGGCGTGCTGGCATCCCT
GGGCTTCGTGTTTTCCGCCTTCGCCTCTGACCTGCTGCACCTGTACCTGGGACTGGGACTGCTGGCAGGA
TTCGGATGGGCACTGGTGTTTGCACCTGCCCTGGGCACACTGAGCCGCTATTTCTCCAGGCGCCGGGTGC
TGGCAGTGGGACTGGCCCTGACCGGCAATGGAGCAAGCTCCCTGCTGCTGGCACCCGCCCTGCAGCTGCT
GCTGGACACATTTGGCTGGAGAGGCGCCCTGCTGCTGCTGGGAGCCATCACACTGCACCTGACCCCATGC
GGCGCCCTGCTGCTGCCTCTGGTGCTGCCAGGCGATCCACCAGCACCTCCAAGGTCCCCACTGGCCGCCC
TGGGCCTGTCTCTGTTCACAAGAAGGGCCTTCAGCATCTTTGCACTGGGAACCGCCCTGGTGGGAGGAGG
ATACTTTGTGCCCTATGTGCACCTGGCCCCTCACGCCCTGGATAGGGGACTGGGAGGATACGGAGCCGCC
CTGGTGGTGGCCGTGGCCGCCATGGGCGACGCCGGCGCCAGACTGGTGTGCGGATGGCTGGCAGATCAGG
GATGGGTGCCTCTGCCAAGGCTGCTGGCCGTGTTCGGCGCCCTGACAGGACTGGGACTGTGGGTGGTGGG
ACTGGTGCCTGTGGTGGGAGGCGAGGAGTCTTGGGGAGGACCACTGCTGGCAGCAGCAGTGGCCTACGGC
CTGTCTGCCGGCAGCTATGCACCACTGGTGTTTGGCGTGCTGCCAGGACTGGTGGGAGTGGGAGGCGTGG
TGCAGGCCACCGGCCTGGTCATGATGCTGATGTCCCTGGGAGGACTGCTGGGACCACCTCTGTCTGGCTT
CCTGCGCGACGAGACAGGCGATTTCACCGCCAGCTTTCTGCTGTCTGGCAGCCTGATCCTGAGCGGCTCT
TTTATCTATATCGGACTGCCACGGGCCCTGCCTTCTTGCGGCCCAGCCAGCCCACCCGCCACACCTCCAC
CCGAGACCGGAGAGCTGCTGCCAGCACCTCAGGCCGTGCTGCTGAGCCCAGGCGGCCCCGGCTCCACCCT
GGACACCACATGTTAA
